Addgene plasmid #112616: pmTHC
Purpose: promoterless expression plasmid driving multicistronic cassette H2BmTeal_p2A_HygroR_p2A_CreERt2
Depositing lab: Stefan Heller. Depositing organization: Stanford University. Publication: Fbxo2(VHC) mouse and embryonic stem cell reporter lines delineate in vitro-generated inner ear sensory epithelia cells and enable otic lineage selection and Cre-recombination. Hartman BH, Bscke R, Ellwanger DC, Keymeulen S, Scheibinger M, Heller S. Dev Biol. 2018 Sep 1. pii: S0012-1606(18)30499-8. doi: 10.1016/j.ydbio.2018.08.013. PubMed 30179592.
Backbone
  Vector backbone: promoterless backbone from pd2EGFP-1
  Backbone manufacturer: Clontech
  Backbone size w/o insert (bp): 3110
  Total vector size (bp): 8120
  Vector type: Mammalian Expression ; Promoterless vector, ready for promoter for mammalian expression
  Selectable markers: Hygromycin
Growth in bacteria
  Bacterial resistance: Kanamycin, 50 μg/mL
  Growth temperature: 37°C
  Growth strain: DH5alpha
  Copy number: High Copy
Gene/Insert 1
  Gene/Insert name: H2B-mTFP1 (alt names: HIST1H2BB, H2B.1, H2B/f, H2BFF, MGC119804; mTFP1)
  Species: H. sapiens (human); Anthozoa
  Insert size (bp): 1101
  GenBank ID: NM_021058
  Entrez Gene: H2BC3 (a.k.a. H2B.1, H2B/f, H2BFF, HIST1H2BB)
  Promoter: No Promoter
  Tag / fusion protein: mTeal (mTFP1) (C terminal on insert)
  Cloning method: Gibson Cloning
  Sequencing primers: 5′ AAAGAATTCATGAGGCCGGCC; 3′ TGAAGTTAGTAGCTCCGCTTCC
Gene/Insert 2
  Gene/Insert name: Hygrophosphotransferase (alt names: HygroR; hygromycin-B)
  Species: Coccidioides posadasii C735 delta SOWgp
  Insert size (bp): 1023
  GenBank ID: XM_003071606
  Promoter: No Promoter
  Cloning method: Gibson Cloning
  Sequencing primers: 5′ atgaaaaagcctgaactcaccgc; 3′ ttcctttgccctcggacga
Gene/Insert 3
  Gene/Insert name: Cre-ERT2 fusion protein
  Species: Bacteriophage P1
  Insert size (bp): 1983
  Promoter: No Promoter
  Cloning method: Gibson Cloning
  Sequencing primers: 5′ ATGTCCAATTTACTGACCGTACA; 3′ TCAAGCTGTGGCAGGGAAACC
Resource information
  A portion of this plasmid was derived from a plasmid made by: H2B was cloned from Addgene plasmid 26750, mTFP1 (mTeal) was cloned from Addgene plasmid 54553, HygroR was cloned from Addgene plasmid 28226, CreERT2 and Rabbit betaglobin PolyA were cloned from Addgene plasmid 14797
Terms and licenses: Academic/Nonprofit Terms; Industry Terms: Not Available to Industry
Depositor comments: Promoterless multicistronic reporter plasmid containing H2BmTFP1, HygroR, and CreERT2 in a single ORF with two P2A sequences.
How to cite: pmTHC was a gift from Stefan Heller (Addgene plasmid # 112616 ; http://n2t.net/addgene:112616 ; RRID:Addgene_112616)
