[The description below was written by a language model from this plasmid's Addgene catalogue record and pLannotate feature annotations shown in this document.]
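Description:
pmTHC is a promoterless mammalian expression plasmid built on the promoterless backbone of Clontech's pd2EGFP-1, intended to receive a promoter of interest upstream of a multicistronic reporter/selection/recombinase cassette. It is about 8.1 kb, replicates at high copy in E. coli from a ColE1/pUC-type origin and also carries an f1 origin. Bacterial selection is with kanamycin, conferred by the Tn5 NeoR/KanR gene. That gene sits behind both a bacterial (AmpR-type) promoter and the SV40 enhancer/early promoter and is followed by the HSV TK polyadenylation signal, so it could in principle also give G418 resistance in mammalian cells. The catalogue, however, lists hygromycin as the mammalian selectable marker.

The payload is a single open reading frame with no promoter of its own, preceded in the circular map by a multiple cloning site. It encodes human histone H2B fused at its C terminus to the cyan/teal fluorescent protein mTFP1, then hygromycin phosphotransferase, then Cre recombinase fused to the mutated oestrogen receptor ligand-binding domain ERT2. The three segments are separated by two P2A sequences, which are not annotated in the feature table but fit the gaps between the coding regions. The transcript ends in rabbit β-globin sequence containing a polyadenylation signal. An inserted promoter would therefore drive one transcript yielding three separate proteins: a chromatin-bound nuclear fluorescent marker, a hygromycin resistance enzyme for enriching expressing cells, and a tamoxifen-dependent Cre for inducible loxP recombination. The record lists the hygromycin gene under a fungal species, whereas the annotation matches the E. coli hph gene. The associated publication concerns reporter lines for labelling, selecting and recombining inner ear (otic) lineage cells.
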