Features (pLannotate 1.2.2; 19 found; start..end, strand, type, name):
     28..404     +  CDS            H2B (fragment) (sequence withheld): human histone H2B; HIST1H2BJ
    412..1119    +  CDS            mTFP1: mTFP1 is a basic (constitutively fluorescent) cyan fluorescent protein published in 2006, derived from Clavularia sp.. It has low acid sensitivity.
   1186..2208    +  CDS            hph: KHYB_ECOLX - Experimental evidence at protein level: Swiss-Prot protein existence level 1. The aminoglycoside phosphotransferases achieve inactivation of their antibiotic substrates by phosphorylation. Only phosphorylates hygromycin and closely related compounds such as demethyl analogs and destomycin. From Escherichia coli.
   2278..3306    +  CDS            cre: RECR_BPP1 - Experimental evidence at protein level: Swiss-Prot protein existence level 1. Catalyzes site-specific recombination between two 34-base- pair LOXP sites. Its role is to maintain the phage genome as a monomeric unit-copy plasmid in the lysogenic state. From Escherichia phage P1 (Bacteriophage P1).
   3319..4254    +  CDS            ERT2: mutated ligand-binding domain of the human estrogen receptor (Feil et al., 1997)
   4271..4342    +  CDS            HBB (fragment): HBB_PONPY - Experimental evidence at transcript level: Swiss-Prot protein existence level 2. Involved in oxygen transport from the lung to the various peripheral tissues. From Pongo pygmaeus (Bornean orangutan).
   4413..4468    +  polyA_signal   β-globin poly(A) signal: rabbit β-globin polyadenylation signal (Gil and Proudfoot, 1987)
   4853..4869    -  protein_bind   lac operator: The lac repressor binds to the lac operator to inhibit transcription in E. coli. This inhibition can be relieved by adding lactose or isopropyl-β-D-thiogalactopyranoside (IPTG). lac repressor encoded by lacI
   4877..4907    -  promoter       lac promoter: promoter for the E. coli lac operon
   4929..4948    +  polyA_signal   SV40 poly(A) signal (fragment): SV40 polyadenylation signal
   4982..5410    -  rep_origin     f1 ori (sequence partly withheld): f1 bacteriophage origin of replication; arrow indicates direction of (+) strand synthesis
   5437..5541    +  promoter       AmpR promoter: bla
   5543..5900    +  promoter       SV40 promoter: SV40 enhancer and early promoter
   5935..6729    +  CDS            NeoR/KanR: aminoglycoside phosphotransferase from Tn5; aph(3')-II (or nptII); confers resistance to neomycin, kanamycin, and G418 (Geneticin®)
   6750..6902    +  CDS            ble (fragment): BLE_KLEPN - Experimental evidence at protein level: Swiss-Prot protein existence level 1. Binding protein with a strong affinity to the bleomycin family of antibiotics. Binds to CL990; an antimitotic-antibiotic compound. From Klebsiella pneumoniae.
   6961..7008    +  polyA_signal   HSV TK poly(A) signal: herpes simplex virus thymidine kinase polyadenylation signal (Cole and Stacy, 1985)
   7099..7115    -  polyA_signal   bGH poly(A) signal (fragment): bovine growth hormone polyadenylation signal
   7337..7925    +  rep_origin     ori: high-copy-number ColE1/pMB1/pBR322/pUC origin of replication
   8051..8128    +  misc_feature   MCS: multiple cloning site
>Addgene plasmid #112616 | pmTHC | addgene full sequence | sequence record 224548 | Addgene NGS Result
GGCAAAGAATTCATGAGGCCGGCCACC
[378 nt withheld, positions 28-405]
TCCACCATGGTGAGCAAGGGCGAGGAGACCACAATGGGCGTAATCAAGCCCGACATGAAGATCAAGCTGA
AGATGGAGGGCAACGTGAATGGCCACGCCTTCGTGATCGAGGGCGAGGGCGAGGGCAAGCCCTACGACGG
CACCAACACCATCAACCTGGAGGTGAAGGAGGGAGCCCCCCTGCCCTTCTCCTACGACATTCTGACCACC
GCGTTCGCCTACGGCAACAGGGCCTTCACCAAGTACCCCGACGACATCCCCAACTACTTCAAGCAGTCCT
TCCCCGAGGGCTACTCTTGGGAGCGCACCATGACCTTCGAGGACAAGGGCATCGTGAAGGTGAAGTCCGA
CATCTCCATGGAGGAGGACTCCTTCATCTACGAGATACACCTCAAGGGCGAGAACTTCCCCCCCAACGGC
CCCGTGATGCAGAAGAAGACCACCGGCTGGGACGCCTCCACCGAGAGGATGTACGTGCGCGACGGCGTGC
TGAAGGGCGACGTCAAGCACAAGCTGCTGCTGGAGGGCGGCGGCCACCACCGCGTTGACTTCAAGACCAT
CTACAGGGCCAAGAAGGCGGTGAAGCTGCCCGACTATCACTTTGTGGACCACCGCATCGAGATCCTGAAC
CACGACAAGGACTACAACAAGGTGACCGTTTACGAGAGCGCCGTGGCCCGCAACTCCACCGACGGCATGG
ACGAGCTGTACAAGGGAAGCGGAGCTACTAACTTCAGCCTGCTGAAGCAGGCTGGAGACGTGGAGGAGAA
CCCTGGACCTATGAAAAAGCCTGAACTCACCGCGACGTCTGTCGAGAAGTTTCTGATCGAAAAGTTCGAC
AGCGTCTCCGACCTGATGCAGCTCTCGGAGGGCGAAGAATCTCGTGCTTTCAGCTTCGATGTAGGAGGGC
GTGGATATGTCCTGCGGGTAAATAGCTGCGCCGATGGTTTCTACAAAGATCGTTATGTTTATCGGCACTT
TGCATCGGCCGCGCTCCCGATTCCGGAAGTGCTTGACATTGGGGAATTCAGCGAGAGCCTGACCTATTGC
ATCTCCCGCCGTGCACAGGGTGTCACGTTGCAAGACCTGCCTGAAACCGAACTGCCCGCTGTTCTGCAGC
CGGTCGCGGAGGCCATGGATGCGATCGCTGCGGCCGATCTTAGCCAGACGAGCGGGTTCGGCCCATTCGG
ACCGCAAGGAATCGGTCAATACACTACATGGCGTGATTTCATATGCGCGATTGCTGATCCCCATGTGTAT
CACTGGCAAACTGTGATGGACGACACCGTCAGTGCGTCCGTCGCGCAGGCTCTCGATGAGCTGATGCTTT
GGGCCGAGGACTGCCCCGAAGTCCGGCACCTCGTGCACGCGGATTTCGGCTCCAACAATGTCCTGACGGA
CAATGGCCGCATAACAGCGGTCATTGACTGGAGCGAGGCGATGTTCGGGGATTCCCAATACGAGGTCGCC
AACATCTTCTTCTGGAGGCCGTGGTTGGCTTGTATGGAGCAGCAGACGCGCTACTTCGAGCGGAGGCATC
CGGAGCTTGCAGGATCGCCGCGGCTCCGGGCGTATATGCTCCGCATTGGTCTTGACCAACTCTATCAGAG
CTTGGTTGACGGCAATTTCGATGATGCAGCTTGGGCGCAGGGTCGATGCGACGCAATCGTCCGATCCGGA
GCCGGGACTGTCGGGCGTACACAAATCGCCCGCAGAAGCGCGGCCGTCTGGACCGATGGCTGTGTAGAAG
TACTCGCCGATAGTGGAAACCGACGCCCCAGCACTCGTCCGAGGGCAAAGGAACGCGGCTCCGGCGCAAC
AAATTTCTCTCTCCTCAAACAAGCAGGCGATGTTGAAGAAAATCCCGGGCCCATGTCCAATTTACTGACC
GTACACCAAAATTTGCCTGCATTACCGGTCGATGCAACGAGTGATGAGGTTCGCAAGAACCTGATGGACA
TGTTCAGGGATCGCCAGGCGTTTTCTGAGCATACCTGGAAAATGCTTCTGTCCGTTTGCCGGTCGTGGGC
GGCATGGTGCAAGTTGAATAACCGGAAATGGTTTCCCGCAGAACCTGAAGATGTTCGCGATTATCTTCTA
TATCTTCAGGCGCGCGGTCTGGCAGTAAAAACTATCCAGCAACATTTGGGCCAGCTAAACATGCTTCATC
GTCGGTCCGGGCTGCCACGACCAAGTGACAGCAATGCTGTTTCACTGGTTATGCGGCGGATCCGAAAAGA
AAACGTTGATGCCGGTGAACGTGCAAAACAGGCTCTAGCGTTCGAACGCACTGATTTCGACCAGGTTCGT
TCACTCATGGAAAATAGCGATCGCTGCCAGGATATACGTAATCTGGCATTTCTGGGGATTGCTTATAACA
CCCTGTTACGTATAGCCGAAATTGCCAGGATCAGGGTTAAAGATATCTCACGTACTGACGGTGGGAGAAT
GTTAATCCATATTGGCAGAACGAAAACGCTGGTTAGCACCGCAGGTGTAGAGAAGGCACTTAGCCTGGGG
GTAACTAAACTGGTCGAGCGATGGATTTCCGTCTCTGGTGTAGCTGATGATCCGAATAACTACCTGTTTT
GCCGGGTCAGAAAAAATGGTGTTGCCGCGCCATCTGCCACCAGCCAGCTATCAACTCGCGCCCTGGAAGG
GATTTTTGAAGCAACTCATCGATTGATTTACGGCGCTAAGGATGACTCTGGTCAGAGATACCTGGCCTGG
TCTGGACACAGTGCCCGTGTCGGAGCCGCGCGAGATATGGCCCGCGCTGGAGTTTCAATACCGGAGATCA
TGCAAGCTGGTGGCTGGACCAATGTAAATATTGTCATGAACTATATCCGTAACCTGGATAGTGAAACAGG
GGCAATGGTGCGCCTGCTGGAAGATGGCGATCTCGAGCCATCTGCTGGAGACATGAGAGCTGCCAACCTT
TGGCCAAGCCCGCTCATGATCAAACGCTCTAAGAAGAACAGCCTGGCCTTGTCCCTGACGGCCGACCAGA
TGGTCAGTGCCTTGTTGGATGCTGAGCCCCCCATACTCTATTCCGAGTATGATCCTACCAGACCCTTCAG
TGAAGCTTCGATGATGGGCTTACTGACCAACCTGGCAGACAGGGAGCTGGTTCACATGATCAACTGGGCG
AAGAGGGTGCCAGGCTTTGTGGATTTGACCCTCCATGATCAGGTCCACCTTCTAGAATGTGCCTGGCTAG
AGATCCTGATGATTGGTCTCGTCTGGCGCTCCATGGAGCACCCAGTGAAGCTACTGTTTGCTCCTAACTT
GCTCTTGGACAGGAACCAGGGAAAATGTGTAGAGGGCATGGTGGAGATCTTCGACATGCTGCTGGCTACA
TCATCTCGGTTCCGCATGATGAATCTGCAGGGAGAGGAGTTTGTGTGCCTCAAATCTATTATTTTGCTTA
ATTCTGGAGTGTACACATTTCTGTCCAGCACCCTGAAGTCTCTGGAAGAGAAGGACCATATCCACCGAGT
CCTGGACAAGATCACAGACACTTTGATCCACCTGATGGCCAAGGCAGGCCTGACCCTGCAGCAGCAGCAC
CAGCGGCTGGCCCAGCTCCTCCTCATCCTCTCCCACATCAGGCACATGAGTAACAAAGGCATGGAGCATC
TGTACAGCATGAAGTGCAAGAACGTGGTGCCCCTCTATGACCTGCTGCTGGAGGCGGCGGACGCCCACCG
CCTACATGCGCCCACTAGCCGTGGAGGGGCATCCGTGGAGGAGACGGACCAAAGCCACTTGGCCACTGCG
GGCTCTACTTCATCGCATTCCTTGCAAAAGTATTACATCACGGGGGAGGCAGAGGGTTTCCCTGCCACAG
CTTGATAGCGGCCGCACTCCTCAGGTGCAGGCTGCCTATCAGAAGGTGGTGGCTGGTGTGGCCAATGCCC
TGGCTCACAAATACCACTGAGATCTTTTTCCCTCTGCCAAAAATTATGGGGACATCATGAAGCCCCTTGA
GCATCTGACTTCTGGCTAATAAAGGAAATTTATTTTCATTGCAATAGTGTGTTGGAATTTTTTGTGTCTC
TCACTCGGAAGGACATATGGGAGGGCAAATCATTTAAAACATCAGAATGAGTATTTGGTTTAGAGTTTGG
CAACATATGCCCATATGCTGGCTGCCATGAACAAAGGTTGGCTATAAAGAGGTCATCAGTATATGAAACA
GCCCCCTGCTGTCCATTCCTTATTCCATAGAAAAGCCTTGACTTGAGGTTAGATTTTTTTTATATTTTGT
TTTGTGTTATTTTTTTCTTTAACATCCCTAAAATTTTCCTTACATGTTTTACTAGCCAGATTTTTCCTCC
TCTCCTGACTACTCCCAGTCATAGCTGTCCCTCTTCTCTTATGGAGATCCCTCGACCTGCAGCCCAAGCT
TGGCGTAATCATGGTCATAGCTGTTTCCTGTGTGAAATTGTTATCCGCTCACAATTCCACACAACATACG
AGCCGGATGCATAAAGTGTAAAGCCTGGGGTGCCTAATGAGTGAAACTCATCAATGTATCTTAAGGCGTA
AATTGTAAGCGTTAATATTTTGTTAAAATTCGCGTTAAATTTTTGTTAAATCAGCTCATTTTTTAACCAA
TAGGCCGAAATCGGCAAAATCCCTTATAAATCAAAAGAATAGACCGAGATAGGGT
[37 nt withheld, positions 5081-5117]
AAAGAACGTGGACTCCAACGTCAAAGG
[49 nt withheld, positions 5145-5193]
T
[91 nt withheld, positions 5195-5285]
G
[124 nt withheld, positions 5287-5410]
CAGGTGGCACTTTTCGGGGAAATGTGCGCGGAACCCCTATTTGTTTATTTTTCTAAATACATTCAAATAT
GTATCCGCTCATGAGACAATAACCCTGATAAATGCTTCAATAATATTGAAAAAGGAAGAGTCCTGAGGCG
GAAAGAACCAGCTGTGGAATGTGTGTCAGTTAGGGTGTGGAAAGTCCCCAGGCTCCCCAGCAGGCAGAAG
TATGCAAAGCATGCATCTCAATTAGTCAGCAACCAGGTGTGGAAAGTCCCCAGGCTCCCCAGCAGGCAGA
AGTATGCAAAGCATGCATCTCAATTAGTCAGCAACCATAGTCCCGCCCCTAACTCCGCCCATCCCGCCCC
TAACTCCGCCCAGTTCCGCCCATTCTCCGCCCCATGGCTGACTAATTTTTTTTATTTATGCAGAGGCCGA
GGCCGCCTCGGCCTCTGAGCTATTCCAGAAGTAGTGAGGAGGCTTTTTTGGAGGCCTAGGCTTTTGCAAA
GATCGATCAAGAGACAGGATGAGGATCGTTTCGCATGATTGAACAAGATGGATTGCACGCAGGTTCTCCG
GCCGCTTGGGTGGAGAGGCTATTCGGCTATGACTGGGCACAACAGACAATCGGCTGCTCTGATGCCGCCG
TGTTCCGGCTGTCAGCGCAGGGGCGCCCGGTTCTTTTTGTCAAGACCGACCTGTCCGGTGCCCTGAATGA
ACTGCAAGACGAGGCAGCGCGGCTATCGTGGCTGGCCACGACGGGCGTTCCTTGCGCAGCTGTGCTCGAC
GTTGTCACTGAAGCGGGAAGGGACTGGCTGCTATTGGGCGAAGTGCCGGGGCAGGATCTCCTGTCATCTC
ACCTTGCTCCTGCCGAGAAAGTATCCATCATGGCTGATGCAATGCGGCGGCTGCATACGCTTGATCCGGC
TACCTGCCCATTCGACCACCAAGCGAAACATCGCATCGAGCGAGCACGTACTCGGATGGAAGCCGGTCTT
GTCGATCAGGATGATCTGGACGAAGAGCATCAGGGGCTCGCGCCAGCCGAACTGTTCGCCAGGCTCAAGG
CGAGCATGCCCGACGGCGAGGATCTCGTCGTGACCCATGGCGATGCCTGCTTGCCGAATATCATGGTGGA
AAATGGCCGCTTTTCTGGATTCATCGACTGTGGCCGGCTGGGTGTGGCGGACCGCTATCAGGACATAGCG
TTGGCTACCCGTGATATTGCTGAAGAGCTTGGCGGCGAATGGGCTGACCGCTTCCTCGTGCTTTACGGTA
TCGCCGCTCCCGATTCGCAGCGCATCGCCTTCTATCGCCTTCTTGACGAGTTCTTCTGAGCGGGACTCTG
GGGTTCGAAATGACCGACCAAGCGACGCCCAACCTGCCATCACGAGATTTCGATTCCACCGCCGCCTTCT
ATGAAAGGTTGGGCTTCGGAATCGTTTTCCGGGACGCCGGCTGGATGATCCTCCAGCGCGGGGATCTCAT
GCTGGAGTTCTTCGCCCACCCTAGGGGGAGGCTAACTGAAACACGGAAGGAGACAATACCGGAAGGAACC
CGCGCTATGACGGCAATAAAAAGACAGAATAAAACGCACGGTGTTGGGTCGTTTGTTCATAAACGCGGGG
TTCGGTCCCAGGGCTGGCACTCTGTCGATACCCCACCGAGACCCCATTGGGGCCAATACGCCCGCGTTTC
TTCCTTTTCCCCACCCCACCCCCCAAGTTCGGGTGAAGGCCCAGGGCTCGCAGCCAACGTCGGGGCGGCA
GGCCCTGCCATAGCCTCAGGTTACTCATATATACTTTAGATTGATTTAAAACTTCATTTTTAATTTAAAA
GGATCTAGGTGAAGATCCTTTTTGATAATCTCATGACCAAAATCCCTTAACGTGAGTTTTCGTTCCACTG
AGCGTCAGACCCCGTAGAAAAGATCAAAGGATCTTCTTGAGATCCTTTTTTTCTGCGCGTAATCTGCTGC
TTGCAAACAAAAAAACCACCGCTACCAGCGGTGGTTTGTTTGCCGGATCAAGAGCTACCAACTCTTTTTC
CGAAGGTAACTGGCTTCAGCAGAGCGCAGATACCAAATACTGTTCTTCTAGTGTAGCCGTAGTTAGGCCA
CCACTTCAAGAACTCTGTAGCACCGCCTACATACCTCGCTCTGCTAATCCTGTTACCAGTGGCTGCTGCC
AGTGGCGATAAGTCGTGTCTTACCGGGTTGGACTCAAGACGATAGTTACCGGATAAGGCGCAGCGGTCGG
GCTGAACGGGGGGTTCGTGCACACAGCCCAGCTTGGAGCGAACGACCTACACCGAACTGAGATACCTACA
GCGTGAGCTATGAGAAAGCGCCACGCTTCCCGAAGGGAGAAAGGCGGACAGGTATCCGGTAAGCGGCAGG
GTCGGAACAGGAGAGCGCACGAGGGAGCTTCCAGGGGGAAACGCCTGGTATCTTTATAGTCCTGTCGGGT
TTCGCCACCTCTGACTTGAGCGTCGATTTTTGTGATGCTCGTCAGGGGGGCGGAGCCTATGGAAAAACGC
CAGCAACGCGGCCTTTTTACGGTTCCTGGCCTTTTGCTGGCCTTTTGCTCACATGTTCTTTCCTGCGTTA
TCCCCTGATTCTGTGGATAACCGTATTACCGCCATGCATTAGTTATTACTAGCGCTACCGGACTCAGATC
TCGAGCTCAAGCTTCGAATTCTGCAGTCGACGGTACCGCGGGCCCGGGATCCACCGGTCGCC
